Addgene plasmid #121922: pAAV-hSyn-GRAB_ACh3.0
Purpose: express the genetically-encoded fluorescent acethycholine(ACh) sensor GRAB-ACh3.0
Depositing lab: Yulong Li. Publication: An optimized acetylcholine sensor for monitoring in vivo cholinergic activity. Jing M, Li Y, Zeng J, Huang P, Skirzewski M, Kljakic O, Peng W, Qian T, Tan K, Zou J, Trinh S, Wu R, Zhang S, Pan S, Hires SA, Xu M, Li H, Saksida LM, Prado VF, Bussey TJ, Prado MAM, Chen L, Cheng H, Li Y. Nat Methods. 2020 Sep 28. pii: 10.1038/s41592-020-0953-2. doi: 10.1038/s41592-020-0953-2. PubMed 32989318.
Backbone
  Vector backbone: pAAV vector
  Backbone size w/o insert (bp): 4495
  Vector type: AAV
Growth in bacteria
  Bacterial resistance: Ampicillin, 100 μg/mL
  Growth temperature: 37°C
  Growth strain: NEB Stable
  Copy number: High Copy
Gene/Insert
  Gene/Insert name: GPCR activation based ACh sensor GRAB-ACh3.0
  Species: H. sapiens (human)
  Insert size (bp): 1905
  Promoter: hSyn
  Cloning method: Gibson Cloning
  Sequencing primers: 5′ Unknown
Terms and licenses: Academic/Nonprofit Terms; Industry Terms: Not Available to Industry
How to cite: pAAV-hSyn-GRAB_ACh3.0 was a gift from Yulong Li (Addgene plasmid # 121922 ; http://n2t.net/addgene:121922 ; RRID:Addgene_121922) For viral preps, please replace (Addgene plasmid # 121922) in the above sentence with: (Addgene viral prep # 121922-AAV9)
