[The description below was written by a language model from this plasmid's Addgene catalogue record and pLannotate feature annotations shown in this document.]
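Description:
pAAV-hSyn-GRAB_ACh3.0 is an adeno-associated virus transfer plasmid for neuronal expression of GRAB-ACh3.0, a genetically encoded fluorescent sensor for acetylcholine. It is propagated in bacteria as a high-copy plasmid through a ColE1/pUC-type origin and selected with ampicillin via the β-lactamase gene and its promoter. An f1 phage origin is also present. The annotation additionally picks up short bom and rop fragments, which are remnants of pBR322-derived backbone sequence. The sequenced record is about 6.4 kb, consistent with the listed backbone and insert sizes.

The expression cassette lies between AAV2 inverted terminal repeats, the elements that allow the intervening DNA to be replicated and packaged into AAV particles when helper functions are supplied. The left ITR is annotated as fragments spanning the plasmid's numbering origin. Transcription is driven by the human synapsin I promoter, which restricts expression largely to neurons. The open reading frame begins with a mouse Igκ leader peptide, which is consistent with directing the receptor-based sensor into the secretory pathway and to the membrane, followed by a short attB1-like fragment. The insert is described as a GPCR-activation-based sensor of human origin. The feature table annotates only an internal EGFP-type (cEGFP) coding segment within it, while the flanking receptor sequences are unannotated and the record does not name the receptor scaffold. Downstream, a WPRE enhances transcript stability and expression, and the human growth hormone polyadenylation signal terminates the message.

The construct is used to produce recombinant AAV, or for direct transfection, so that changes in sensor fluorescence report acetylcholine release. The associated publication describes the sensor as optimized for monitoring cholinergic activity in vivo.
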