Features (pLannotate 1.2.2; 17 found; start..end, strand, type, name):
     11..102     -  repeat_region  AAV2 ITR (fragment): inverted terminal repeat of adeno-associated virus serotype 2 inverted
    117..539     +  promoter       hSyn promoter (fragment): human synapsin I promoter; confers neuron-specific expression (Kügler et al., 2003)
    559..621     +  sig_peptide    Igκ leader: leader sequence from mouse immunoglobulin κ light chain
    623..640     +  protein_bind   attB1 (fragment): mutant version of attB; core recombination site for the Gateway® BP reaction BP Clonase™
   1429..2151    +  CDS            cEGFP: cEGFP is a basic (constitutively fluorescent) green fluorescent protein published in 2008, derived from Aequorea victoria.
   2462..2488    +  misc_feature   MCS (fragment): pBluescript multiple cloning site
   2488..3076    +  misc_feature   WPRE: woodchuck hepatitis virus posttranscriptional regulatory element
   3108..3584    +  polyA_signal   hGH poly(A) signal: human growth hormone polyadenylation signal
   3624..3764    +  repeat_region  AAV2 ITR: inverted terminal repeat of adeno-associated virus serotype 2 inverted
   3769..3820    -  misc_feature   bom (fragment): basis of mobility region from pBR322
   3839..4294    +  rep_origin     f1 ori (sequence partly withheld): f1 bacteriophage origin of replication; arrow indicates direction of (+) strand synthesis
   4295..4344    -  misc_feature   bom (fragment): basis of mobility region from pBR322
   4446..4481    -  CDS            rop (fragment): Rop protein, which maintains plasmids at low copy number; rop
   4576..4680    +  promoter       AmpR promoter: bla
   4681..5541    +  CDS            AmpR: β-lactamase; bla; confers resistance to ampicillin, carbenicillin, and related antibiotics
   5712..6300    +  rep_origin     ori: high-copy-number ColE1/pMB1/pBR322/pUC origin of replication
   6362..6389    -  repeat_region  AAV2 ITR (fragment): inverted terminal repeat of adeno-associated virus serotype 2 inverted
>Addgene plasmid #121922 | pAAV-hSyn-GRAB_ACh3.0 | addgene full sequence | sequence record 236118 | Addgene NGS Result
CACTGAGGCCGCCCGGGCGTCGGGCGACCTTTGGTCGCCCGGCCTCAGTGAGCGAGCGAGCGCGCAGAGA
GGGAGTGGCCAACTCCATCACTAGGGGTTCCTGCGGCCGCACGCGTATGAGGCGGGGTGGGGGTGCCTAC
CTGACGACCGACCCCGACCCACTGGACAAGCACCCAACCCCCATTCCCCAAATTGCGCATCCCCTATCAG
AGAGGGGGAGGGGAAACAGGATGCGGCGAGGCGCGTGCGCACTGCCAGCTTCAGCACCGCGGACAGTGCC
TTCGCCCCCGCCTGGCGGCGCGCGCCACCGCCGCCTCAGCACTGAAGGCGCGCTGACGTCACTCGCCGGT
CCCCCGCAAACTCCCCTTCCCGGCCACCTTGGTCGCGTCCGCGCCGCCGCCGGCCCAGCCGGACCGCACC
ACGCGAGGCGCGAGATAGGGGGGCACGGGCGCGACCATCTGCGCTGCGGCGCCGGCGACTCAGCGCTGCC
TCAGTCTGCGGTGGGCAGCGGAGGAGTCGTGTCGTGCCTGAGAGCGCAGTCGAGAAACCGGTGCCACCAT
GGAGACAGACACACTCCTGCTATGGGTACTGCTGCTCTGGGTTCCAGGTTCCACTGGTGACACAAGTTTG
TACAAAAAAGTTGGCACCACCTTGCACAATAACAGTACAACCTCGCCTTTGTTTCCAAACATCAGCTCCT
CCTGGATACACAGCCCCTCCGATGCAGGGCTGCCCCCGGGAACCGTCACTCATTTCGGCAGCTACAATGT
TTCTCGAGCAGCTGGCAATTTCTCCTCTCCAGACGGTACCACCGATGACCCTCTGGGAGGTCATACCGTC
TGGCAAGTGGTCTTCATCGCTTTCTTAACGGGCATCCTGGCCTTGGTGACCATCATCGGCAACATCCTGG
TAATTGTGTCATTTAAGGTCAACAAGCAGCTGAAGACAGTCAACAACTACTTCCTCTTAAGCCTGGCCTG
TGCCGATCTGATTATCGGGGTCATTTCAATGAATCTGTTTACGACCTACATCATCATGAATCGATGGGCC
TTAGGGAACTTGGCCTGTGACCTCTGGCTTGCCATTGACTACGTAGCCAGCAATGCCTCTGTTATGAATC
TTCTGGTCATCAGCTTTGACAGATACTTTTCCATCACGAGGCCGCTCACGTACCGAGCCAAACGAACAAC
AAAGAGAGCCGGTGTGATGATCGGTCTGGCTTGGGTCATCTCCTTTGTCCTTTGGGCTCCTGCCATCTTG
TTCTGGCAATACTTTGTTGGAAAGAGAACTGTGCCTCCGGGAGAGTGCTTCATTCAGTTCCTCAGTGAGC
CCACCATTACTTTTGGCACAGCCATCGCTGCTTTTTATATGCCTGTCACCATTATGACTATTTTATACTG
GAGGATCTATAAGGAAACTGAAGGAGGAAACGTCTATATCAAGGCCGACAAGCAGAAGAACGGCATCAAG
GCGAACTTCCACATCCGCCACAACATCGAGGACGGCGGCGTGCAGCTCGCCTACCACTACCAGCAGAACA
CCCCCATCGGCGACGGCCCCGTGCTGCTGCCCGACAACCACTACCTGAGCGTGCAGTCCAAACTTTCGAA
AGACCCCAACGAGAAGCGCGATCACATGGTCCTGCTGGAGTTCGTGACCGCCGCCGGGATCACTAATGGC
ATGGACGAGCTGTACAAGGGCGGTACCGGAGGGAGCATGGTGAGAAAGGGCGAGGAGCTGTTCACCGGGG
TGGTGCCCATCCTGGTCGAGCTGGACGGCGACGTAAACGGCCACAAGTTCAGCGTGACCGGCGAGGGTGA
GGGCGATGCCACCATCGGCAAGCTGACCCTGAAGTTCATCTGCACCACCGGCAAGCTGCCCGTGCCCTGG
CCCACCCTCGTGACCACCCTGACCTACGGCGTGCAGTGCTTCAGCCGCTACCCCGACCACATGAAGCAGC
ACGACTTCTTCAAGTCCGCCATGCCCGAAGGCTACATCCAGGAGCGCACCATCTTCTTCAAGGGCGACGG
CAATTACAAGACCCGCGCCATTGTGAAGTTCGAGGGCGACACCCTGGTGAACCGCATCGAGCTGAAGGGC
ATCGACTTCAAGGAGGACGGCAACATCCTGGGGCACAAGCTGGAGTACAACCATAATGCCAAGACCCTCA
GTGCGATCTTGCTTGCCTTCATCATCACTTGGACCCCATACAACATCATGGTTCTGGTGAACACCTTTTG
TGACAGCTGCATACCCAAAACCTTTTGGAATCTGGGCTACTGGCTGTGCTACATCAACAGCACCGTGAAC
CCCGTGTGCTATGCTCTGTGCAACAAAACATTCAGAACCACTTTCAAGATGCTGCTGCTGTGCCAGTGTG
ACAAAAAAAAGAGGCGCAAGCAGCAGTACCAGCAGAGACAGTCGGTCATTTTTCACAAGCGCGCACCCGA
GCAGGCCTTGTAGGAATTCGATATCAAGCTTATCGATAATCAACCTCTGGATTACAAAATTTGTGAAAGA
TTGACTGGTATTCTTAACTATGTTGCTCCTTTTACGCTATGTGGATACGCTGCTTTAATGCCTTTGTATC
ATGCTATTGCTTCCCGTATGGCTTTCATTTTCTCCTCCTTGTATAAATCCTGGTTGCTGTCTCTTTATGA
GGAGTTGTGGCCCGTTGTCAGGCAACGTGGCGTGGTGTGCACTGTGTTTGCTGACGCAACCCCCACTGGT
TGGGGCATTGCCACCACCTGTCAGCTCCTTTCCGGGACTTTCGCTTTCCCCCTCCCTATTGCCACGGCGG
AACTCATCGCCGCCTGCCTTGCCCGCTGCTGGACAGGGGCTCGGCTGTTGGGCACTGACAATTCCGTGGT
GTTGTCGGGGAAATCATCGTCCTTTCCTTGGCTGCTCGCCTATGTTGCCACCTGGATTCTGCGCGGGACG
TCCTTCTGCTACGTCCCTTCGGCCCTCAATCCAGCGGACCTTCCTTCCCGCGGCCTGCTGCCGGCTCTGC
GGCCTCTTCCGCGTCTTCGCCTTCGCCCTCAGACGAGTCGGATCTCCCTTTGGGCCGCCTCCCCGCATCG
ATACCGAGCGCTGCTCGAGAGATCTACGGGTGGCATCCCTGTGACCCCTCCCCAGTGCCTCTCCTGGCCC
TGGAAGTTGCCACTCCAGTGCCCACCAGCCTTGTCCTAATAAAATTAAGTTGCATCATTTTGTCTGACTA
GGTGTCCTTCTATAATATTATGGGGTGGAGGGGGGTGGTATGGAGCAAGGGGCAAGTTGGGAAGACAACC
TGTAGGGCCTGCGGGGTCTATTGGGAACCAAGCTGGAGTGCAGTGGCACAATCTTGGCTCACTGCAATCT
CCGCCTCCTGGGTTCAAGCGATTCTCCTGCCTCAGCCTCCCGAGTTGTTGGGATTCCAGGCATGCATGAC
CAGGCTCAGCTAATTTTTGTTTTTTTGGTAGAGACGGGGTTTCACCATATTGGCCAGGCTGGTCTCCAAC
TCCTAATCTCAGGTGATCTACCCACCTTGGCCTCCCAAATTGCTGGGATTACAGGCGTGAACCACTGCTC
CCTTCCCTGTCCTTCTGATTTTGTAGGTAACCACGTGCGGACCGAGCGGCCGCAGGAACCCCTAGTGATG
GAGTTGGCCACTCCCTCTCTGCGCGCTCGCTCGCTCACTGAGGCCGGGCGACCAAAGGTCGCCCGACGCC
CGGGCTTTGCCCGGGCGGCCTCAGTGAGCGAGCGAGCGCGCAGCTGCCTGCAGGGGCGCCTGATGCGGTA
TTTTCTCCTTACGCATCTGTGCGGTATTTCACACCGCATA
[95 nt withheld, positions 3821-3915]
T
[46 nt withheld, positions 3917-3962]
C
[141 nt withheld, positions 3964-4104]
CCTTTGACGTTGGAGTCCACGTTCTTT
[37 nt withheld, positions 4132-4168]
ACTCTATCTCGGGCTATTCTTTTGATTTATAAGGGATTTTGCCGATTTCGGTCTATTGGTTAAAAAATGA
GCTGATTTAACAAAAATTTAACGCGAATTTTAACAAAATATTAACGTTTACAATTTTATGGTGCACTCTC
AGTACAATCTGCTCTGATGCCGCATAGTTAAGCCAGCCCCGACACCCGCCAACACCCGCTGACGCGCCCT
GACGGGCTTGTCTGCTCCCGGCATCCGCTTACAGACAAGCTGTGACCGTCTCCGGGAGCTGCATGTGTCA
GAGGTTTTCACCGTCATCACCGAAACGCGCGAGACGAAAGGGCCTCGTGATACGCCTATTTTTATAGGTT
AATGTCATGATAATAATGGTTTCTTAGACGTCAGGTGGCACTTTTCGGGGAAATGTGCGCGGAACCCCTA
TTTGTTTATTTTTCTAAATACATTCAAATATGTATCCGCTCATGAGACAATAACCCTGATAAATGCTTCA
ATAATATTGAAAAAGGAAGAGTATGAGTATTCAACATTTCCGTGTCGCCCTTATTCCCTTTTTTGCGGCA
TTTTGCCTTCCTGTTTTTGCTCACCCAGAAACGCTGGTGAAAGTAAAAGATGCTGAAGATCAGTTGGGTG
CACGAGTGGGTTACATCGAACTGGATCTCAACAGCGGTAAGATCCTTGAGAGTTTTCGCCCCGAAGAACG
TTTTCCAATGATGAGCACTTTTAAAGTTCTGCTATGTGGCGCGGTATTATCCCGTATTGACGCCGGGCAA
GAGCAACTCGGTCGCCGCATACACTATTCTCAGAATGACTTGGTTGAGTACTCACCAGTCACAGAAAAGC
ATCTTACGGATGGCATGACAGTAAGAGAATTATGCAGTGCTGCCATAACCATGAGTGATAACACTGCGGC
CAACTTACTTCTGACAACGATCGGAGGACCGAAGGAGCTAACCGCTTTTTTGCACAACATGGGGGATCAT
GTAACTCGCCTTGATCGTTGGGAACCGGAGCTGAATGAAGCCATACCAAACGACGAGCGTGACACCACGA
TGCCTGTAGCAATGGCAACAACGTTGCGCAAACTATTAACTGGCGAACTACTTACTCTAGCTTCCCGGCA
ACAATTAATAGACTGGATGGAGGCGGATAAAGTTGCAGGACCACTTCTGCGCTCGGCCCTTCCGGCTGGC
TGGTTTATTGCTGATAAATCTGGAGCCGGTGAGCGTGGGTCTCGCGGTATCATTGCAGCACTGGGGCCAG
ATGGTAAGCCCTCCCGTATCGTAGTTATCTACACGACGGGGAGTCAGGCAACTATGGATGAACGAAATAG
ACAGATCGCTGAGATAGGTGCCTCACTGATTAAGCATTGGTAACTGTCAGACCAAGTTTACTCATATATA
CTTTAGATTGATTTAAAACTTCATTTTTAATTTAAAAGGATCTAGGTGAAGATCCTTTTTGATAATCTCA
TGACCAAAATCCCTTAACGTGAGTTTTCGTTCCACTGAGCGTCAGACCCCGTAGAAAAGATCAAAGGATC
TTCTTGAGATCCTTTTTTTCTGCGCGTAATCTGCTGCTTGCAAACAAAAAAACCACCGCTACCAGCGGTG
GTTTGTTTGCCGGATCAAGAGCTACCAACTCTTTTTCCGAAGGTAACTGGCTTCAGCAGAGCGCAGATAC
CAAATACTGTTCTTCTAGTGTAGCCGTAGTTAGGCCACCACTTCAAGAACTCTGTAGCACCGCCTACATA
CCTCGCTCTGCTAATCCTGTTACCAGTGGCTGCTGCCAGTGGCGATAAGTCGTGTCTTACCGGGTTGGAC
TCAAGACGATAGTTACCGGATAAGGCGCAGCGGTCGGGCTGAACGGGGGGTTCGTGCACACAGCCCAGCT
TGGAGCGAACGACCTACACCGAACTGAGATACCTACAGCGTGAGCTATGAGAAAGCGCCACGCTTCCCGA
AGGGAGAAAGGCGGACAGGTATCCGGTAAGCGGCAGGGTCGGAACAGGAGAGCGCACGAGGGAGCTTCCA
GGGGGAAACGCCTGGTATCTTTATAGTCCTGTCGGGTTTCGCCACCTCTGACTTGAGCGTCGATTTTTGT
GATGCTCGTCAGGGGGGCGGAGCCTATGGAAAAACGCCAGCAACGCGGCCTTTTTACGGTTCCTGGCCTT
TTGCTGGCCTTTTGCTCACATGTCCTGCAGGCAGCTGCGCGCTCGCTCGCT
